Addgene plasmid #131164: pFA CRU HISMX
Purpose: (Empty Backbone) PCR template for genomic C-terminal Cub-R-URA3 tag, HISMX complements the histidine auxotrophy of S. cerevisiae his mutant
Depositing lab: Nils Johnsson. Depositing organization: Universitaet Ulm. Publication: Detecting protein-protein interactions with the Split-Ubiquitin sensor. Dunkler A, Muller J, Johnsson N. Methods Mol Biol. 2012;786:115-30. doi: 10.1007/978-1-61779-292-2_7. PubMed 21938623.
Backbone
  Vector backbone: pFA
  Backbone manufacturer: Wach et. al., 1994
  Vector type: Yeast Expression
  Tag / fusion protein: CRU (C terminal on backbone)
Growth in bacteria
  Bacterial resistance: Ampicillin, 100 μg/mL
  Growth temperature: 37°C
  Growth strain: DH5alpha
  Copy number: Low Copy
Gene/Insert
  Gene/Insert name: None
  Tag / fusion protein: CRU (C terminal on backbone)
Terms and licenses: Academic/Nonprofit Terms; Industry Terms: Not Available to Industry
How to cite: pFA CRU HISMX was a gift from Nils Johnsson (Addgene plasmid # 131164 ; http://n2t.net/addgene:131164 ; RRID:Addgene_131164)
