[The description below was written by a language model from this plasmid's Addgene catalogue record and pLannotate feature annotations shown in this document.]
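Description:
pFA CRU HISMX is a 4,862 nt empty-backbone plasmid of the pFA family. It serves as a PCR template for chromosomal tagging in Saccharomyces cerevisiae and is not an autonomously replicating yeast expression vector: the feature table shows no yeast origin or centromere. It is maintained in E. coli through a ColE1/pUC-type origin and an ampicillin resistance gene (β-lactamase with its own promoter). The catalogue lists it as low copy, although the annotation tool labels the origin as a high-copy type and detects only short fragments of rop and bom. SP6 and T7 promoters flank the cassette region, as is usual for this backbone.

The payload is the CRU module followed by a selectable marker. CRU, as annotated, consists of a fragment of yeast ubiquitin (the C-terminal half, Cub), a short lacI-derived segment, an HA epitope, and the URA3 coding sequence. The "R" in Cub-R-URA3 denotes an arginine residue at the start of the reporter. No promoter precedes this module, because it is meant to be amplified with homology-bearing primers and integrated in frame at the 3' end of a genomic open reading frame, so the fusion is expressed from the native locus. Downstream lies the HISMX cassette: Schizosaccharomyces pombe his5 under the Ashbya gossypii TEF promoter and terminator, which complements the histidine auxotrophy of S. cerevisiae his mutants and selects for integrants.

The resulting strains are used in the split-ubiquitin protein interaction assay. Association with an Nub-tagged partner reconstitutes a ubiquitin-like moiety, which releases R-Ura3 for rapid degradation. The loss can be scored as uracil auxotrophy or 5-FOA resistance.
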