Features (pLannotate 1.2.2; 15 found; start..end, strand, type, name):
     43..168     +  CDS            ubiquitin (fragment): Saccharomyces cerevisiae ubiquitin
    189..302     +  CDS            lacI (fragment): lac repressor; lacI; The lac repressor binds to the lac operator to inhibit transcription in E. coli. This inhibition can be relieved by adding lactose or isopropyl-β-D-thiogalactopyranoside (IPTG).
    307..332     +  CDS            HA (fragment): HA (human influenza hemagglutinin) epitope tag
    348..1149    +  CDS            URA3 (fragment): orotidine-5'-phosphate decarboxylase, required for uracil biosynthesis; S. cerevisiae URA3; yeast auxotrophic marker, counterselectable with 5-fluoroorotic acid (5-FOA)
   1195..1538    +  promoter       TEF promoter: Ashbya gossypii TEF promoter
   1539..2192    +  CDS            S. pombe his5: imidazoleglycerol-phosphate dehydratase, required for histidine biosynthesis; Schizosaccharomyces pombe his5; yeast auxotrophic marker; corresponds to S. cerevisiae HIS3
   2198..2395    +  terminator     TEF terminator: Ashbya gossypii TEF terminator
   2500..2518    -  promoter       T7 promoter: promoter for bacteriophage T7 RNA polymerase
   2540..2593    -  CDS            lacI (fragment): lac repressor; lacI; The lac repressor binds to the lac operator to inhibit transcription in E. coli. This inhibition can be relieved by adding lactose or isopropyl-β-D-thiogalactopyranoside (IPTG).
   2776..3364    -  rep_origin     ori: high-copy-number ColE1/pMB1/pBR322/pUC origin of replication
   3535..4395    -  CDS            AmpR: β-lactamase; bla; confers resistance to ampicillin, carbenicillin, and related antibiotics
   4396..4500    -  promoter       AmpR promoter: bla
   4595..4630    +  CDS            rop (fragment): Rop protein, which maintains plasmids at low copy number; rop
   4732..4783    +  misc_feature   bom (fragment): basis of mobility region from pBR322
   4846..2       +  promoter       SP6 promoter (across the origin): promoter for bacteriophage SP6 RNA polymerase
>Addgene plasmid #131164 | pFA CRU HISMX | addgene full sequence | sequence record 255832 | Addgene NGS Result
GAACGCGGCCGCCAGCTGAAGCTTCGTACGCTGCAGGTCGACGGTATCCCTCCAGATCAACAAAGATTGA
TCTTTGCCGGTAAGCAGCTAGAAGACGGTAGAACGCTGTCTGATTACAACATTCAGAAGGAGTCCACCTT
ACATCTTGTGCTAAGGCTAAGAGGTGGTAGGCACGGATCCGGAGCTTGGCTGTTGCCCGTCTCACTGGTG
AAAAGAAAAACCACCCTGGCGCCCAATACGCAAACCGCCTCTCCCCGCGCGTTGGCCGATTCATTAATGC
AGCTGGCACGACAGGTTTCCCGTGGCTACCCATACGACGTCCCAGATTACGCCGCTTTCCTTGGCCAGTC
GAAAGCTACATATAAGGAACGTGCTGCTACTCATCCTAGTCCTGTTGCTGCCAAGCTATTTAATATCATG
CACGAAAAGCAAACAAACTTGTGTGCTTCATTGGATGTTCGTACCACCAAGGAATTACTGGAGTTAGTTG
AAGCATTAGGTCCCAAAATTTGTTTACTAAAAACACATGTGGATATCTTGACTGATTTTTCCATGGAGGG
CACAGTTAAGCCGCTAAAGGCATTATCCGCCAAGTACAATTTTTTACTCTTCGAAGACAGAAAATTTGCT
GACATTGGTAATACAGTCAAATTGCAGTACTCTGCGGGTGTATACAGAATAGCAGAATGGGCAGACATTA
CGAATGCACACGGTGTGGTGGGCCCAGGTATTGTTAGCGGTTTGAAGCAGGCGGCAGAAGAAGTAACAAA
GGAACCTAGAGGCCTTTTGATGTTAGCAGAATTGTCATGCAAGGGCTCCCTATCTACTGGAGAATATACT
AAGGGTACTGTTGACATTGCGAAGAGCGACAAAGATTTTGTTATCGGCTTTATTGCTCAAAGAGACATGG
GTGGAAGAGATGAAGGTTACGATTGGTTGATTATGACACCCGGTGTGGGTTTAGATGACAAGGGAGACGC
ATTGGGTCAACAGTATAGAACCGTGGATGATGTGGTCTCTACAGGATCTGACATTATTATTGTTGGAAGA
GGACTATTTGCAAAGGGAAGGGATGCTAAGGTAGAGGGTGAACGTTACAGAAAAGCAGGCTGGGAAGCAT
ATTTGAGAAGATGCGGCCAGCAAAACTAAAGATCTGTTTAGCTTGCCTCGTCCCCGCCGGGTCACCCGGC
CAGCGACATGGAGGCCCAGAATACCCTCCTTGACAGTCTTGACGTGCGCAGCTCAGGGGCATGATGTGAC
TGTCGCCCGTACATTTAGCCCATACATCCCCATGTATAATCATTTGCATCCATACATTTTGATGGCCGCA
CGGCGCGAAGCAAAAATTACGGCTCCTCGCTGCAGACCTGCGAGCAGGGAAACGCTCCCCTCACAGACGC
GTTGAATTGTCCCCACGCCGCGCCCCTGTAGAGAAATATAAAAGGTTAGGATTTGCCACTGAGGTTCTTC
TTTCATATACTTCCTTTTAAAATCTTGCTAGGATACAGTTCTCACATCACATCCGAACATAAACAACCAT
GGGTAGGAGGGCTTTTGTAGAAAGAAATACGAACGAAACGAAAATCAGCGTTGCCATCGCTTTGGACAAA
GCTCCCTTACCTGAAGAGTCGAATTTTATTGATGAACTTATAACTTCCAAGCATGCAAACCAAAAGGGAG
AACAAGTAATCCAAGTAGACACGGGAATTGGATTCCTGGATCACATGTATCATGCACTGGCTAAACATGC
AGGCTGGAGCTTACGACTTTACTCAAGAGGTGATTTAATCATCGATGATCATCACACTGCAGAAGATACT
GCTATTGCACTTGGTATTGCATTCAAGCAGGCTATGGGTAACTTTGCCGGCGTTAAAAGATTTGGACATG
CTTATTGTCCACTTGACGAAGCCCTTTCTAGAAGCGTAGTTGACTTGTCGGGACGGCCCTATGCTGTTAT
CGATTTGGGATTAAAGCGTGAAAAGGTTGGGGAATTGTCCTGTGAAATGATCCCTCACTTACTATATTCC
TTTTCGGTAGCAGCTGGAATTACTTTGCATGTTACCTGCTTATATGGTAGTAATGACCATCATCGTGCTG
AAAGCGCTTTTAAATCTCTGGCTGTTGCCATGCGCGCGGCTACTAGTCTTACTGGAAGTTCTGAAGTCCC
AAGCACGAAGGGAGTGTTGTAAAGAGTACTGACAATAAAAAGATTCTTGTTTTCAAGAACTTGTCATTTG
TATAGTTTTTTTATATTGTAGTTGTTCTATTTTAATCAAATGTTAGCGTGATTTATATTTTTTTTCGCCT
CGACATCATCTGCCCAGATGCGAAGTTAAGTGCGCAGAAAGTAATATCATGCGTCAATCGTATGTGAATG
CTGGTCGCTATACTGCTGTCGATTCGATACTAACGCCGCCATCCAGTTTAAACGAGCTCGAATTCATCGA
TGATATCAGATCCACTAGTGGCCTATGCGGCCGCGGATCTGCCGGTCTCCCTATAGTGAGTCGTATTAAT
TTCGATAAGCCAGGTTAACCTGCATTAATGAATCGGCCAACGCGCGGGGAGAGGCGGTTTGCGTATTGGG
CGCTCTTCCGCTTCCTCGCTCACTGACTCGCTGCGCTCGGTCGTTCGGCTGCGGCGAGCGGTATCAGCTC
ACTCAAAGGCGGTAATACGGTTATCCACAGAATCAGGGGATAACGCAGGAAAGAACATGTGAGCAAAAGG
CCAGCAAAAGGCCAGGAACCGTAAAAAGGCCGCGTTGCTGGCGTTTTTCCATAGGCTCCGCCCCCCTGAC
GAGCATCACAAAAATCGACGCTCAAGTCAGAGGTGGCGAAACCCGACAGGACTATAAAGATACCAGGCGT
TTCCCCCTGGAAGCTCCCTCGTGCGCTCTCCTGTTCCGACCCTGCCGCTTACCGGATACCTGTCCGCCTT
TCTCCCTTCGGGAAGCGTGGCGCTTTCTCATAGCTCACGCTGTAGGTATCTCAGTTCGGTGTAGGTCGTT
CGCTCCAAGCTGGGCTGTGTGCACGAACCCCCCGTTCAGCCCGACCGCTGCGCCTTATCCGGTAACTATC
GTCTTGAGTCCAACCCGGTAAGACACGACTTATCGCCACTGGCAGCAGCCACTGGTAACAGGATTAGCAG
AGCGAGGTATGTAGGCGGTGCTACAGAGTTCTTGAAGTGGTGGCCTAACTACGGCTACACTAGAAGAACA
GTATTTGGTATCTGCGCTCTGCTGAAGCCAGTTACCTTCGGAAAAAGAGTTGGTAGCTCTTGATCCGGCA
AACAAACCACCGCTGGTAGCGGTGGTTTTTTTGTTTGCAAGCAGCAGATTACGCGCAGAAAAAAAGGATC
TCAAGAAGATCCTTTGATCTTTTCTACGGGGTCTGACGCTCAGTGGAACGAAAACTCACGTTAAGGGATT
TTGGTCATGAGATTATCAAAAAGGATCTTCACCTAGATCCTTTTAAATTAAAAATGAAGTTTTAAATCAA
TCTAAAGTATATATGAGTAAACTTGGTCTGACAGTTACCAATGCTTAATCAGTGAGGCACCTATCTCAGC
GATCTGTCTATTTCGTTCATCCATAGTTGCCTGACTCCCCGTCGTGTAGATAACTACGATACGGGAGGGC
TTACCATCTGGCCCCAGTGCTGCAATGATACCGCGAGACCCACGCTCACCGGCTCCAGATTTATCAGCAA
TAAACCAGCCAGCCGGAAGGGCCGAGCGCAGAAGTGGTCCTGCAACTTTATCCGCCTCCATCCAGTCTAT
TAATTGTTGCCGGGAAGCTAGAGTAAGTAGTTCGCCAGTTAATAGTTTGCGCAACGTTGTTGCCATTGCT
ACAGGCATCGTGGTGTCACGCTCGTCGTTTGGTATGGCTTCATTCAGCTCCGGTTCCCAACGATCAAGGC
GAGTTACATGATCCCCCATGTTGTGCAAAAAAGCGGTTAGCTCCTTCGGTCCTCCGATCGTTGTCAGAAG
TAAGTTGGCCGCAGTGTTATCACTCATGGTTATGGCAGCACTGCATAATTCTCTTACTGTCATGCCATCC
GTAAGATGCTTTTCTGTGACTGGTGAGTACTCAACCAAGTCATTCTGAGAATAGTGTATGCGGCGACCGA
GTTGCTCTTGCCCGGCGTCAATACGGGATAATACCGCGCCACATAGCAGAACTTTAAAAGTGCTCATCAT
TGGAAAACGTTCTTCGGGGCGAAAACTCTCAAGGATCTTACCGCTGTTGAGATCCAGTTCGATGTAACCC
ACTCGTGCACCCAACTGATCTTCAGCATCTTTTACTTTCACCAGCGTTTCTGGGTGAGCAAAAACAGGAA
GGCAAAATGCCGCAAAAAAGGGAATAAGGGCGACACGGAAATGTTGAATACTCATACTCTTCCTTTTTCA
ATATTATTGAAGCATTTATCAGGGTTATTGTCTCATGAGCGGATACATATTTGAATGTATTTAGAAAAAT
AAACAAATAGGGGTTCCGCGCACATTTCCCCGAAAAGTGCCACCTGACGTCTAAGAAACCATTATTATCA
TGACATTAACCTATAAAAATAGGCGTATCACGAGGCCCTTTCGTCTCGCGCGTTTCGGTGATGACGGTGA
AAACCTCTGACACATGCAGCTCCCGGAGACGGTCACAGCTTGTCTGTAAGCGGATGCCGGGAGCAGACAA
GCCCGTCAGGGCGCGTCAGCGGGTGTTGGCGGGTGTCGGGGCTGGCTTAACTATGCGGCATCAGAGCAGA
TTGTACTGAGAGTGCACCATATGGACATATTGTCGTTAGAACGCGGCTACAATTAATACATAACCTTATG
TATCATACACATACGATTTAGGTGACACTATA
